Addgene plasmid #148053: pAc5.1B-EGFP-DmPAN3-FLLWGYHRtoEEEAEAAA-dsRNAres_Y
Purpose: Insect Expression of DmPAN3-FLLWGYHRtoEEEAEAAA-dsRNAres
Depositing lab: Elisa Izaurralde. Depositing organization: Max Planck Institute for Developmental Biology. Publication: An asymmetric PAN3 dimer recruits a single PAN2 exonuclease to mediate mRNA deadenylation and decay. Jonas S, Christie M, Peter D, Bhandari D, Loh B, Huntzinger E, Weichenrieder O, Izaurralde E. Nat Struct Mol Biol. 2014 Jul;21(7):599-608. doi: 10.1038/nsmb.2837. Epub 2014 Jun 1. PubMed 24880343.
Backbone
  Vector backbone: Unknown
  Vector type: Insect Expression
Growth in bacteria
  Bacterial resistance: Ampicillin, 100 μg/mL
  Growth temperature: 37°C
  Growth strain: DH5alpha
  Copy number: Low Copy
Gene/Insert
  Gene/Insert name: DmPAN3-FLLWGYHRtoEEEAEAAA-dsRNAres
  Species: D. melanogaster (fly)
  Entrez Gene: CG11486 (a.k.a. Dmel_CG11486, Dmel\CG11486, PAN3)
  Cloning method: Unknown
Terms and licenses: Academic/Nonprofit Terms; Industry Terms: Not Available to Industry
Depositor comments: ORF extracted from the NCBI: LD14901 Plasmids from this collection were made available to the research community and donated after the lab closed. Please note that the sequence provided by the depositing laboratory may be theoretical/predicted or based on Sanger sequencing results. There may be discrepancies between sequencing results obtained by Addgene and the depositor sequence. If an Addgene verified sequence is not available, please contact before placing your order to request that our lab fully sequence the plasmid.
How to cite: pAc5.1B-EGFP-DmPAN3-FLLWGYHRtoEEEAEAAA-dsRNAres_Y was a gift from Elisa Izaurralde (Addgene plasmid # 148053 ; http://n2t.net/addgene:148053 ; RRID:Addgene_148053)
