[The description below was written by a language model from this plasmid's Addgene catalogue record and pLannotate feature annotations shown in this document.]
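Description:
pAc5.1B-EGFP-DmPAN3-FLLWGYHRtoEEEAEAAA-dsRNAres_Y is an 8.4 kb insect expression plasmid. The catalogue lists the backbone as unknown, although the name and annotated parts point to a pAc5.1-type vector. It is propagated in E. coli through a ColE1/pUC-family origin and selected with ampicillin via a β-lactamase gene under its own promoter. The catalogue lists it as low copy, although the annotated origin is of a type usually described as high copy. A tetracycline-resistance fragment and a small SV40 large T antigen fragment are also annotated; these appear to be non-functional backbone remnants. No marker for selection in insect cells is annotated.

The expression cassette is driven by the Drosophila melanogaster actin 5C promoter, which gives strong constitutive expression in fly cell lines. It directs an EGFP coding sequence followed by the Drosophila PAN3 open reading frame (CG11486), producing an N-terminally EGFP-tagged protein. A V5 epitope tag lies downstream of PAN3, but the record does not say whether it is in frame or preceded by a stop codon. An SV40 polyadenylation signal follows the cassette.

PAN3 is the regulatory subunit of the PAN2–PAN3 deadenylase complex, which shortens mRNA poly(A) tails. As the name indicates, this version carries a cluster of eight substitutions (FLLWGYHR to EEEAEAAA), though the record does not state their positions or which surface they disrupt. The "dsRNAres" designation implies that the ORF was altered to escape a dsRNA targeting endogenous PAN3. This would suit complementation experiments, in which the native protein is depleted by RNAi and the mutant is tested for function, as part of work on PAN2–PAN3 complex assembly and mRNA decay.
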