Features (pLannotate 1.2.2; 10 found; start..end, strand, type, name):
     56..2568    +  promoter       Ac5 promoter: Drosophila melanogaster actin 5C promoter
   2588..3304    +  CDS            EGFP: EGFP is a basic (constitutively fluorescent) green fluorescent protein published in 1996, derived from Aequorea victoria. It is reported to be a rapidly-maturing weak dimer with moderate acid sensitivity.
   3320..5689    +  CDS            PAN3: PAN3_DROME - Experimental evidence at protein level: Swiss-Prot protein existence level 1. Regulatory subunit of the poly(A)-nuclease (PAN) deadenylation complex, one of two cytoplasmic mRNA deadenylases involved in general and miRNA-mediated mRNA turnover. PAN specifically shortens poly(A) tails of RNA and the activity is stimulated by poly(A)-binding protein (PABP). PAN deadenylation is followed by rapid degradation of the shortened mRNA tails by the CCR4-NOT complex. Deadenylated mRNAs are then degraded by two alternative mechanisms, namely exosome-mediated 3'-5' exonucleolytic degradation,
   5728..5769    +  CDS            V5 tag: epitope tag from simian virus 5
   5869..6003    -  polyA_signal   SV40 poly(A) signal: SV40 polyadenylation signal
   6026..6110    -  CDS            large T antigen (fragment): large T antigen from SV40 (simian virus 40)
   6111..6581    +  CDS            TcR (fragment): tetracycline efflux protein; tet; confers resistance to tetracycline
   6625..7213    -  rep_origin     ori: high-copy-number ColE1/pMB1/pBR322/pUC origin of replication
   7384..8244    -  CDS            AmpR: β-lactamase; bla; confers resistance to ampicillin, carbenicillin, and related antibiotics
   8245..8349    -  promoter       AmpR promoter: bla
>Addgene plasmid #148053 | pAc5.1B-EGFP-DmPAN3-FLLWGYHRtoEEEAEAAA-dsRNAres_Y | depositor full sequence | sequence record 290500 | Full Sequence
CTTCAAGGAATTAATTCTATATTCTAAAAACACAAATGATACTTCTAAAAAAAATCATGAATGGCATCAA
CTCTGAATCAAATCTTTGCAGATGCACCTACTTCTCATTTCCACTGTCACATCATTTTTCCAGATCTCGC
TGCCTGTTATGTGGCCCACAAACCAAGACACGTTTTATGGCCATTAAAGCTGGCTGATCGTCGCCAAACA
CCAAATACATATCAATATGTACATTCGAGAAAGAAGCGATCAAAGAAGCGTCTTCGGGCGAGTAGGAGAA
TGCGGAGGAGAAGGAGAACGAGCTGATCTAGTATCTCTCCACAATCCAATGCCAACTGACCAACTGGCCA
TATTCGGAGCAATTTGAAGCCAATTTCCATCGCCTGGCGATCGCTCCATTCTTGGCTATATGTTTTTCAC
CGTTCCCGGGGCCATTTTCAAAGACTCGTCGGTAAGATAAGATTGTGTCACTCGCTGTCTCTCTTCATTT
GTCGAAGAATGCTGAGGAATTTCGCGATGACGTCGGCGAGTATTTTGAAGAATGAGAATAATTTGTATTT
ATACGAAAATCAGTTAGTGGAATTTTCTACAAAAACATGTTATCTATAGATAATTTTGTTGCAAAATATG
TTGACTATGACAAAGATTGTATGTATATACCTTTAATGTATTCTCATTTTCTTATGTATTTATAATGGCA
ATGATGATACTGATGATATTTTAAGATGATGCCAGACCACAGGCTGATTTCTGCGTCTTTTGCCGAACGC
AGTGCATGTGCGGTTGTTGTTTTTTGGAATAGTTTCAATTTTCGGACTGTCCGCTTTGATTTCAGTTTCT
TGGCTTATTCAAAAAGCAAAGTAAAGCCAAAAAAGCGAGATGGCAATACCAAATGCGGCAAAACGGTAGT
GGAAGGAAAGGGGTGCGGGGCAGCGGAAGGAAGGGTGGGGCGGGGCGTGGCGGGGTCTGTGGCTGGGCGC
GACGTCACCGACGTTGGAGCCACTCCTTTGACCATGTGTGCGTGTGTGTATTATTCGTGTCTCGCCACTC
GCCGGTTGTTTTTTTCTTTTTATCTCGCTCTCTCTAGCGCCATCTCGTACGCATGCTCAACGCACCGCAT
GTTGCCGTGTCCTTTATGCGTCATTTTGGCTCGAAATAGGCAATTATTTAAACAAAGATTAGTCAACGAA
AACGCTAAAATAAATAAGTCTACAATATGGTTACTTATTGCCATGTGTGTGCAGCCAACGATAGCAACAA
AAGCAACAACACAGTGGCTTTCCCTCTTTCACTTTTTGTTTGCAAGCGCGTGCGAGCAAGACGGCACGAC
CGGCAAACGCAATTACGCTGACAAAGAGCAGACGAAGTTTTGGCCGAAAAACATCAAGGCGCCTGATACG
AATGCATTTGCAATAACAATTGCGATATTTAATATTGTTTATGAAGCTGTTTGACTTCAAAACACACAAA
AAAAAAAATAAAACAAATTATTTGAAAGAGAATTAGGAATCGGACAGCTTATCGTTACGGGCTAACAGCA
CACCGAGACGAAATAGCTTACCTGACGTCACAGCCTCTGGAAGAACTGCCGCCAAGCAGAGAGAGAGAGA
AAAAGAGGGAGAGCAGCTTAGACCGCATGTGCTTGTGTGTGAGGCGTCTCTCTCTTCGTCTCCTGTTTGC
GCAAACGCATAGACTGCACTGAGAAAATCGATTACCTATTTTTTATGAATGAATATTTGCACTATTACTA
TTCAAAACTATTAAGATAGCAATCACATTCAATAGCCAAATACTATACCACCTGAGCGATGCAACGAAAT
GATCAATTTGAGCAAAAATGCTGCATATTTAGGACGGCATCATTATAGAAATGCTTCTTGCTGTGTACTT
TTCTCTCGTCTGGCAGCTGTTTCGCCGTTATTGTTAAAACCGGCTTAAGTTAGGTGTGTTTTCTACGACT
AGTGATGCCCCTACTAGAAGATGTGTGTTGCACAAATGTCCCTGAATAACCAATTTGAAGTGCAGATAGC
AGTAAACGTAAGCTAATATGAATATTATTTAACTGTAATGTTTTAATATCGCTGGACATTACTAATAAAC
CCACTATAAACACATGTACATATGTATGTTTTGGCATACAATGAGTAGTTGGGGAAAAAATGTGTAAAAG
CACCGTGACCATCACAGCATAAAGATAACCAGCTGAAGTATCGAATATGAGTAACCCCCAAATTGAATCA
CATGCCGCAACTGATAGGACCCATGGAAGTACACTCTTCATGGCGATATACAAGACACACACAAGCACGA
ACACCCAGTTGCGGAGGAAATTCTCCGTAAATGAAAACCCAATCGGCGAACAATTCATACCCATATATGG
TAAAAGTTTTGAACGCGACTTGAGAGCGGAGAGCATTGCGGCTGATAAGGTTTTAGCGCTAAGCGGGCTT
TATAAAACGGGCTGCGGGACCAGTTTTCATATCACTACCGTTTGAGTTCTTGTGCTGTGTGGATACTCCT
CCCGACACAAAGCCGCTCCATCAGCCAGCAGTCGTCTAATCCAGAGACCCCGGATCGGGGTACCAACATG
GTGAGCAAGGGCGAGGAGCTGTTCACCGGGGTGGTGCCCATCCTGGTCGAGCTGGACGGCGACGTAAACG
GCCACAAGTTCAGCGTGTCCGGCGAGGGCGAGGGCGATGCCACCTACGGCAAGCTGACCCTGAAGTTCAT
CTGCACCACCGGCAAGCTGCCCGTGCCCTGGCCCACCCTCGTGACCACCCTGACCTACGGCGTGCAGTGC
TTCAGCCGCTACCCCGACCACATGAAGCAGCACGACTTCTTCAAGTCCGCCATGCCCGAAGGCTACGTCC
AGGAGCGCACCATCTTCTTCAAGGACGACGGCAACTACAAGACCCGCGCCGAGGTGAAGTTCGAGGGCGA
CACCCTGGTGAACCGCATCGAGCTGAAGGGCATCGACTTCAAGGAGGACGGCAACATCCTGGGGCACAAG
CTGGAGTACAACTACAACAGCCACAACGTCTATATCATGGCCGACAAGCAGAAGAACGGCATCAAGGTGA
ACTTCAAGATCCGCCACAACATCGAGGACGGCAGCGTGCAGCTCGCCGACCACTACCAGCAGAACACCCC
CATCGGCGACGGCCCCGTGCTGCTGCCCGACAACCACTACCTGAGCACCCAGTCCGCCCTGAGCAAAGAC
CCCAACGAGAAGCGCGATCACATGGTCCTGCTGGAGTTCGTGACCGCCGCCGGGATCACTCTCGGCATGG
ACGAGCTGTACAAGCCAAGCTTGAATTCTATGTGTTCCACATACGGCCTGCTTTCATTCGAATTCTCGGA
CACCGCCGCCATGGACCCGATCTTTTTTTCCCCGACCAACGGCATTCCCAGTGAATCGAAGCTGGCTACA
TACATGAACCGCCAAAACGTGGCTACGCCCTCCGGATACGGTTTGAACAATGGATTTAGTCTTCTCAACC
TGGACTCCCCGCTCAACAAGAAAAGCCAAGTGACCCCCCAATCCCCGGAATTTATCCCCACCCGTCTCGG
ATCCACCCCGAATTTTTACGCCCCGTACCATAATGCCCCGATGCAGCTATCGAACGGACTGAACGGAGTG
AACGGTCTAACGGCTGCTGCTGCTGCGGCCGCCGCCGCTGCTGCTGCTGCTGCTGCTGCCGTCCCGAGCA
GCACCAGTTCCGCCAGCAGCGCTTCCGTCACGATTTCCAAGACCGCTAATGGCGGAGCTAGCATGCTGGC
TTTGCAGAAAACGGCTAGCATTGCTTCAGTTACGATTGCCCAGCAACAACCGCAACACCCGCAAAAGCAA
CAGCAACACCCCCCCTCCGTCGGAGGCGGCGCCGTCAGCGCTGCTAGCGCTCCGATCGCTATCTCGGGAG
CCCCGCCCAACCCGGCTGCGGCCCCCTTTGTGTCCTCCATGAGCGCCCAAACCCCCTTGAAAGGACGAGG
AGCTATGATGCGTCAAGAGTCGCCGACCGCTGCTATGATCTCCGGAGCCGGTCCGGGCGAAAAATCGCCA
CCGCACGGGATGACGCCGCACGGAGCATCGCCCATACCATCAGCGCTGCCCACCAGCGTGCACCAGGAGA
ACGTAGGCGGCACCATATACTTCTATCCGACTGCCAACGCACAGAACAGCCAGCCCGTCGTCAATTCCAT
GGTGGTGGATGGAACGCATCCGGCTCTCCATGGCGTGAGTGCTGTGGCGCCGATGAGTGCGGGCGTTCCG
GCGGCCATGATGTACACGGGGCATGTGTATCCGGGACCGTCCTCCAACGTGGTCACCATGCAGCCAAAGA
CGCTGCTGGAGTCGGCCTTCTTTATGCCCGACGAGATGCGCGCCGAAGTCCTCGCCCGCAACGAGATCTC
TAACCTGATCATGGACGCAGCGGAGGCTGCGCAGCACGCTCTACCGCTGGAGGTGGAGAACTACCATGCC
CTGTATCCACTGGAACCGCCGGCGCAGCCGTTGCACGCCAAGCTCACGTTCCCCGCCACCACTTATAGGG
CCACGCACAACACGACGGGCTACAAGTACTGCCTGCGAAGAATACATGGTTTCCGCCTGCAGTCGACCAA
GTGCATGACGCTGGTGGAGATGTGGAAGAAGCTGCAGCACACGAATGTGGTACAACTGCGTGAGGTGTTC
ACGACGAAAGCATTTGGTGATAACTCTTTAGTATTAGTGTACGACTATCATCCCGGCTCACAAACATTAC
TGGCCAAATACTTCACTCCGGCGCCAGAGACCAACGGGTACACTGATCCATTCCAAGGCGAGGCCCGCCC
CTTCAGTCATAAGAGTAACATGCAGCGAACGAGCAATGGACCGCTGCTACCGGAGGCCACCATCTGGTCG
ATCATCATGCAGCTGACCGCCGGCTTAAAAGCCATCCACCATGCCGGTCTTGCCTGCAAGGTTCTGGATC
CCACAAAGATTATAGTGACGGGCAAGCGTGTACGGTTTAGCTCATGCTGCATTTCGGATATAACGCAATT
CGATCCGAATGCATCCAATCCCTTGGCGCTGGTTAATATGCATCAGCAGGACGATCTGACCGCTTTGGGT
CGCTTAGTATTAGCTTTGGCCTGCCGCTGTCTTCAATCCGTGCAACGCGACAATGTCCAGTCCAGCATCG
ATATGGTCACGCGAAACTACTCCACCGATCTGCGAAACTTTATTGTTTACCTCTTCACCACCAATAATCG
TCGCTCCGTGACCGACCTGATGCCGATGATTGGTGCCCGCGAATATACGCAAGAAGATGCAGAACAGAGC
AAAATTGATATGCAGGAGGACGAGTTGGCCAAGGAGATGGAGAACGGGCGGTTATATCGCATTTTGGTCA
AACTTAATAGCATCAACGAGCGACCCGACTTTAATCTGGACTGCACTGCGTCTGAGACTGAGGATAGATA
CATGTTGAAATTATTCCGTGATGCTTTGTTCCATTCCGTCACTGAGGATGGCCGGCCCTGGCTAGATCAC
GCAGCCATTGTACAATGCCTCAACAAGCTGGATGCTGGCTCCATAGAGGCGGTGCAACTGATGTCCCGCG
ACGAGCAATCGGTACTCATCGTCTCCTATGCTGAACTCAAGAATTGTCTGGAGAACGCCTTCTCCGAACT
GATGTCAAGTGCGGCCAACTGAGCGGCCGCTCGAGTCTAGAGGGCCCGCGGTTCGAAGGTAAGCCTATCC
CTAACCCTCTCCTCGGTCTCGATTCTACGCGTACCGGTCATCATCACCATCACCATTGAGTTTAAACCCG
CTGATCAGCCTCGACTGTGCCTTCTAAGGCCTGAGCTCGCTGATCAGCCTCGATCGAGGATCCAGACATG
ATAAGATACATTGATGAGTTTGGACAAACCACAACTAGAATGCAGTGAAAAAAATGCTTTATTTGTGAAA
TTTGTGATGCTATTGCTTTATTTGTAACCATTATAAGCTGCAATAAACAAGTTAACAACAACAATTGCAT
TCATTTTATGTTTCAGGTTCAGGGGGAGGTGTGGGAGGTTTTTTAAAGCAAGTAAAACCTCTACAAATGT
GGTATGGCTGATTATGATCAGTCGACCGATGCCCTTGAGAGCCTTCAACCCAGTCAGCTCCTTCCGGTGG
GCGCGGGGCATGACTATCGTCGCCGCACTTATGACTGTCTTCTTTATCATGCAACTCGTAGGACAGGTGC
CGGCAGCGCTCTGGGTCATTTTCGGCGAGGACCGCTTTCGCTGGAGCGCGACGATGATCGGCCTGTCGCT
TGCGGTATTCGGAATCTTGCACGCCCTCGCTCAAGCCTTCGTCACTGGTCCCGCCACCAAACGTTTCGGC
GAGAAGCAGGCCATTATCGCCGGCATGGCGGCCGACGCGCTGGGCTACGTCTTGCTGGCGTTCGCGACGC
GAGGCTGGATGGCCTTCCCCATTATGATTCTTCTCGCTTCCGGCGGCATCGGGATGCCCGCGTTGCAGGC
CATGCTGTCCAGGCAGGTAGATGACGACCATCAGGGACAGCTTCAAGGATCGCTCGCGGCTCTTACCAGC
CAGCAAAAGGCCAGGAACCGTAAAAAGGCCGCGTTGCTGGCGTTTTTCCATAGGCTCCGCCCCCCTGACG
AGCATCACAAAAATCGACGCTCAAGTCAGAGGTGGCGAAACCCGACAGGACTATAAAGATACCAGGCGTT
TCCCCCTGGAAGCTCCCTCGTGCGCTCTCCTGTTCCGACCCTGCCGCTTACCGGATACCTGTCCGCCTTT
CTCCCTTCGGGAAGCGTGGCGCTTTCTCAATGCTCACGCTGTAGGTATCTCAGTTCGGTGTAGGTCGTTC
GCTCCAAGCTGGGCTGTGTGCACGAACCCCCCGTTCAGCCCGACCGCTGCGCCTTATCCGGTAACTATCG
TCTTGAGTCCAACCCGGTAAGACACGACTTATCGCCACTGGCAGCAGCCACTGGTAACAGGATTAGCAGA
GCGAGGTATGTAGGCGGTGCTACAGAGTTCTTGAAGTGGTGGCCTAACTACGGCTACACTAGAAGGACAG
TATTTGGTATCTGCGCTCTGCTGAAGCCAGTTACCTTCGGAAAAAGAGTTGGTAGCTCTTGATCCGGCAA
ACAAACCACCGCTGGTAGCGGTGGTTTTTTTGTTTGCAAGCAGCAGATTACGCGCAGAAAAAAAGGATCT
CAAGAAGATCCTTTGATCTTTTCTACGGGGTCTGACGCTCAGTGGAACGAAAACTCACGTTAAGGGATTT
TGGTCATGAGATTATCAAAAAGGATCTTCACCTAGATCCTTTTAAATTAAAAATGAAGTTTTAAATCAAT
CTAAAGTATATATGAGTAAACTTGGTCTGACAGTTACCAATGCTTAATCAGTGAGGCACCTATCTCAGCG
ATCTGTCTATTTCGTTCATCCATAGTTGCCTGACTCCCCGTCGTGTAGATAACTACGATACGGGAGGGCT
TACCATCTGGCCCCAGTGCTGCAATGATACCGCGAGACCCACGCTCACCGGCTCCAGATTTATCAGCAAT
AAACCAGCCAGCCGGAAGGGCCGAGCGCAGAAGTGGTCCTGCAACTTTATCCGCCTCCATCCAGTCTATT
AATTGTTGCCGGGAAGCTAGAGTAAGTAGTTCGCCAGTTAATAGTTTGCGCAACGTTGTTGCCATTGCTG
CAGGCATCGTGGTGTCACGCTCGTCGTTTGGTATGGCTTCATTCAGCTCCGGTTCCCAACGATCAAGGCG
AGTTACATGATCCCCCATGTTGTGCAAAAAAGCGGTTAGCTCCTTCGGTCCTCCGATCGTTGTCAGAAGT
AAGTTGGCCGCAGTGTTATCACTCATGGTTATGGCAGCACTGCATAATTCTCTTACTGTCATGCCATCCG
TAAGATGCTTTTCTGTGACTGGTGAGTACTCAACCAAGTCATTCTGAGAATAGTGTATGCGGCGACCGAG
TTGCTCTTGCCCGGCGTCAACACGGGATAATACCGCGCCACATAGCAGAACTTTAAAAGTGCTCATCATT
GGAAAACGTTCTTCGGGGCGAAAACTCTCAAGGATCTTACCGCTGTTGAGATCCAGTTCGATGTAACCCA
CTCGTGCACCCAACTGATCTTCAGCATCTTTTACTTTCACCAGCGTTTCTGGGTGAGCAAAAACAGGAAG
GCAAAATGCCGCAAAAAAGGGAATAAGGGCGACACGGAAATGTTGAATACTCATACTCTTCCTTTTTCAA
TATTATTGAAGCATTTATCAGGGTTATTGTCTCATGAGCGGATACATATTTGAATGTATTTAGAAAAATA
AACAAATAGGGGTTCCGCGCACATTTCCCCGAAAAGTGCCACCTGACGTCTAAGAAACCATTATTATCAT
GACATTAACCTATAAAAATAGGCGTATCACGAGGCCCTTTCGT
